Addgene plasmid #123528: pMK-psbN 5'UTR processed -39
Purpose: MoChlo kit
Depositing lab: Scott Lenaghan & C. Neal Stewart. Depositing organization: University of Tennessee Institute of Agriculture. Publication: MoChlo: A versatile modular cloning toolbox for chloroplast biotechnology. Occhialini A, Piatek A, Pfotenhauer AC, Frazier TP, Stewart CN, Lenaghan S. Plant Physiol. 2019 Jan 24. pii: pp.18.01220. doi: 10.1104/pp.18.01220. PubMed 30679266.
Backbone
  Vector backbone: pMK-RQ
  Vector type: Synthetic Biology
Growth in bacteria
  Bacterial resistance: Kanamycin, 50 μg/mL
  Growth temperature: 37°C
  Growth strain: Top10
  Copy number: High Copy
Gene/Insert
  Gene/Insert name: psbN 5'UTR processed -39
  Cloning method: Restriction Enzyme; 5′ cloning site Unknown (unknown if destroyed)
Terms and licenses: Academic/Nonprofit Terms; Industry Terms: Not Available to Industry
Depositor comments: All inserts have been produced by gene synthesis and cloned in the indicated backbone vector. The insert is a chloroplast 5'UTR fusion designed for Golden-Gate cloning. The Original Material was developed in the performance of research that was funded by Grant Nos. ARPA-E: DE-AR000660 & DARPA: D17AC00016.
How to cite: pMK-psbN 5'UTR processed -39 was a gift from Scott Lenaghan & C. Neal Stewart (Addgene plasmid # 123528 ; http://n2t.net/addgene:123528 ; RRID:Addgene_123528)
