[The description below was written by a language model from this plasmid's Addgene catalogue record and pLannotate feature annotations shown in this document.]
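Description:
pMK-psbN 5'UTR processed -39 is a small (about 2.4 kb) synthetic-biology part plasmid from the MoChlo kit, a modular cloning toolbox for chloroplast biotechnology. It is built on the pMK-RQ gene-synthesis backbone and is maintained in E. coli as a high-copy plasmid. Replication depends on a ColE1/pUC-type origin. Selection is with kanamycin, through an aminoglycoside phosphotransferase (NeoR/KanR) gene that lies directly downstream of an AmpR (bla) promoter in the annotation and is presumably driven by it. The other annotated elements are a T7 promoter and short fragments of an M13 origin, lacZα, lacI and an RSF origin. The fragments appear to be remnants of the cloning backbone rather than working modules, and nothing in the record assigns them a role in the intended use.

The payload is a synthesized chloroplast 5' untranslated region derived from psbN, a plastid photosystem II-associated gene. The depositor describes it as a 5'UTR fusion designed for Golden Gate cloning. The name suggests a processed form of the leader ending at position -39, though the record does not explain this designation, nor does it give the source species, the nature of the fusion, the flanking type IIS enzyme sites or the overhangs. The automated feature table does not annotate the insert itself. By elimination it probably sits in the unannotated stretch after the T7 promoter, but this is an inference.

As a kit part, the plasmid is meant to donate this 5'UTR as a standardized regulatory module. Combined with promoters, coding sequences and 3'UTRs, it would be assembled into chloroplast expression cassettes, where plastid 5'UTRs typically influence transcript stability and translation efficiency.
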