Features (pLannotate 1.2.2; 8 found; start..end, strand, type, name):
      3..134     -  rep_origin     M13 ori (fragment): M13 bacteriophage origin of replication; arrow indicates direction of (+) strand synthesis
    155..311     -  CDS            lacZα (fragment): LacZα fragment of β-galactosidase; lacZ fragment
    320..338     +  promoter       T7 promoter: promoter for bacteriophage T7 RNA polymerase
    471..518     -  CDS            lacI (fragment): lac repressor; lacI; The lac repressor binds to the lac operator to inhibit transcription in E. coli. This inhibition can be relieved by adding lactose or isopropyl-β-D-thiogalactopyranoside (IPTG).
    555..595     -  rep_origin     RSF ori (fragment): Plasmids containing the RSF 1030 origin of replication can be propagated in E. coli cells that contain additional plasmids with compatible origins.
    673..1261    -  rep_origin     ori: high-copy-number ColE1/pMB1/pBR322/pUC origin of replication
   1435..2229    -  CDS            NeoR/KanR: aminoglycoside phosphotransferase confers resistance to neomycin, kanamycin, and G418 (Geneticin®)
   2230..2334    -  promoter       AmpR promoter: bla
>Addgene plasmid #123528 | pMK-psbN 5'UTR processed -39 | addgene full sequence | sequence record 247904 | Addgene NGS Result
CTAAATTGTAAGCGTTAATATTTTGTTAAAATTCGCGTTAAATTTTTGTTAAATCAGCTCATTTTTTAAC
CAATAGGCCGAAATCGGCAAAATCCCTTATAAATCAAAAGAATAGACCGAGATAGGGTTGAGTGGCCGCT
ACAGGGCGCTCCCATTCGCCATTCAGGCTGCGCAACTGTTGGGAAGGGCGTTTCGGTGCGGGCCTCTTCG
CTATTACGCCAGCTGGCGAAAGGGGGATGTGCTGCAAGGCGATTAAGTTGGGTAACGCCAGGGTTTTCCC
AGTCACGACGTTGTAAAACGACGGCCAGTGAGCGCGACGTAATACGACTCACTATAGGGCGAATTGAAGG
AAGGCCGTCAAGGCCGCATCAACGAGCTCGGTCTCATACTGATCCATTGGGGTCTTGAAATTTTATAAAT
ATGATAAGAAATGTGAGACCGGTACCCTCTGGGCCTCATGGGCCTTCCTTTCACTGCCCGCTTTCCAGTC
GGGAAACCTGTCGTGCCAGCTGCATTAACATGGTCATAGCTGTTTCCTTGCGTATTGGGCGCTCTCCGCT
TCCTCGCTCACTGACTCGCTGCGCTCGGTCGTTCGGGTAAAGCCTGGGGTGCCTAATGAGCAAAAGGCCA
GCAAAAGGCCAGGAACCGTAAAAAGGCCGCGTTGCTGGCGTTTTTCCATAGGCTCCGCCCCCCTGACGAG
CATCACAAAAATCGACGCTCAAGTCAGAGGTGGCGAAACCCGACAGGACTATAAAGATACCAGGCGTTTC
CCCCTGGAAGCTCCCTCGTGCGCTCTCCTGTTCCGACCCTGCCGCTTACCGGATACCTGTCCGCCTTTCT
CCCTTCGGGAAGCGTGGCGCTTTCTCATAGCTCACGCTGTAGGTATCTCAGTTCGGTGTAGGTCGTTCGC
TCCAAGCTGGGCTGTGTGCACGAACCCCCCGTTCAGCCCGACCGCTGCGCCTTATCCGGTAACTATCGTC
TTGAGTCCAACCCGGTAAGACACGACTTATCGCCACTGGCAGCAGCCACTGGTAACAGGATTAGCAGAGC
GAGGTATGTAGGCGGTGCTACAGAGTTCTTGAAGTGGTGGCCTAACTACGGCTACACTAGAAGAACAGTA
TTTGGTATCTGCGCTCTGCTGAAGCCAGTTACCTTCGGAAAAAGAGTTGGTAGCTCTTGATCCGGCAAAC
AAACCACCGCTGGTAGCGGTGGTTTTTTTGTTTGCAAGCAGCAGATTACGCGCAGAAAAAAAGGATCTCA
AGAAGATCCTTTGATCTTTTCTACGGGGTCTGACGCTCAGTGGAACGAAAACTCACGTTAAGGGATTTTG
GTCATGAGATTATCAAAAAGGATCTTCACCTAGATCCTTTTAAATTAAAAATGAAGTTTTAAATCAATCT
AAAGTATATATGAGTAAACTTGGTCTGACAGTTATTAGAAAAATTCATCCAGCAGACGATAAAACGCAAT
ACGCTGGCTATCCGGTGCCGCAATGCCATACAGCACCAGAAAACGATCCGCCCATTCGCCGCCCAGTTCT
TCCGCAATATCACGGGTGGCCAGCGCAATATCCTGATAACGATCCGCCACGCCCAGACGGCCGCAATCAA
TAAAGCCGCTAAAACGGCCATTTTCCACCATAATGTTCGGCAGGCACGCATCACCATGGGTCACCACCAG
ATCTTCGCCATCCGGCATGCTCGCTTTCAGACGCGCAAACAGCTCTGCCGGTGCCAGGCCCTGATGTTCT
TCATCCAGATCATCCTGATCCACCAGGCCCGCTTCCATACGGGTACGCGCACGTTCAATACGATGTTTCG
CCTGATGATCAAACGGACAGGTCGCCGGGTCCAGGGTATGCAGACGACGCATGGCATCCGCCATAATGCT
CACTTTTTCTGCCGGCGCCAGATGGCTAGACAGCAGATCCTGACCCGGCACTTCGCCCAGCAGCAGCCAA
TCACGGCCCGCTTCGGTCACCACATCCAGCACCGCCGCACACGGAACACCGGTGGTGGCCAGCCAGCTCA
GACGCGCCGCTTCATCCTGCAGCTCGTTCAGCGCACCGCTCAGATCGGTTTTCACAAACAGCACCGGACG
ACCCTGCGCGCTCAGACGAAACACCGCCGCATCAGAGCAGCCAATGGTCTGCTGCGCCCAATCATAGCCA
AACAGACGTTCCACCCACGCTGCCGGGCTACCCGCATGCAGGCCATCCTGTTCAATCATACTCTTCCTTT
TTCAATATTATTGAAGCATTTATCAGGGTTATTGTCTCATGAGCGGATACATATTTGAATGTATTTAGAA
AAATAAACAAATAGGGGTTCCGCGCACATTTCCCCGAAAAGTGCCAC
