>Addgene plasmid #123528 | pMK-psbN 5'UTR processed -39 | depositor partial sequence | sequence record 235679 | psbN 5'UTR  processed -39
GATCCATTGGGGTCTTGAAATTTTATAAATATGATAAGA
